Addgene plasmid #44467: pGreenII Tfs-494::LUC
Purpose: Expresses a luciferase gene disrupted by an AtCRU3 TALEN Target 494 site and a frame-shift mutation
Depositing lab: Roger Hellens & Ross Johnson. Depositing organization: New Zealand Institute for Plant & Food Research.
Backbone
  Vector backbone: pGreenII 0579-1 (35S:: LUC)
  Backbone size w/o insert (bp): 5549
  Total vector size (bp): 5625
  Vector type: Luciferase ; Plant Transformation
Growth in bacteria
  Bacterial resistance: Kanamycin, 50 μg/mL
  Growth temperature: 37°C
  Growth strain: DH5alpha
  Copy number: High Copy
Gene/Insert
  Gene/Insert name: A luciferase gene disrupted by an AtCRU3 TALEN Target 494 site and a frame-shift mutation (alt names: Tfs-494::LUC; (+1) TALEN 494 0579-1)
  Insert size (bp): 76
  Mutation: A disruption was made between the first and second triplet of the luciferase gene
  Promoter: 35S Promoter
  Cloning method: Restriction Enzyme; 5′ cloning site XbaI (not destroyed); 3′ cloning site XhoI (not destroyed)
  Sequencing primers: 5′ RAJ-417 (CAACCACGTCTTCAAAGCAAGTG); 3′ RAJ-365 (CCAGGAACCAGGGCGTATCTC)
Terms and licenses: Academic/Nonprofit Terms; Industry Terms: Not Available to Industry
How to cite: pGreenII Tfs-494::LUC was a gift from Roger Hellens & Ross Johnson (Addgene plasmid # 44467 ; http://n2t.net/addgene:44467 ; RRID:Addgene_44467)
