[The description below was written by a language model from this plasmid's Addgene catalogue record and pLannotate feature annotations shown in this document.]
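Description:
pGreenII Tfs-494::LUC is a small plant binary vector of about 5.6 kb, built on the pGreenII 0579-1 (35S::LUC) backbone and classified as a luciferase reporter and plant transformation plasmid. It is maintained at high copy in E. coli through a ColE1/pUC-type origin and selected with kanamycin via an aph(3')-Ia resistance gene located outside the T-DNA. The feature table also shows a pSa origin, the element that in pGreen-type vectors supports replication in Agrobacterium, normally with replication functions supplied from a helper plasmid. Nopaline-type right and left border repeats flank the transferable region. That region also carries remnants of a pBluescript-style cloning region: lac promoter/operator, T3 and T7 promoters, and lacZα and MCS fragments. No plant selectable marker is annotated within the borders.

The payload is a firefly luciferase (luc+) cassette driven by the constitutive CaMV 35S promoter and terminated by the CaMV polyadenylation signal. A 76 bp insert, cloned between XbaI and XhoI sites that are both retained, sits between the first and second codons of luciferase. It introduces the AtCRU3 TALEN target 494 site together with a +1 frame-shift, so the downstream luciferase sequence is out of frame with the start codon. This fits the annotation of the luciferase CDS as a fragment.

The record states only that the plasmid expresses this disrupted gene. The design is typical of a nuclease activity reporter, in which cleavage at the target site followed by imprecise repair can restore the reading frame and produce luminescence. That would allow the activity of TALENs directed against the 494 site to be scored in plant cells, for example after Agrobacterium-mediated delivery.
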