Features (pLannotate 1.2.2; 19 found; start..end, strand, type, name):
     30..54      -  misc_feature   RB T-DNA repeat: right border repeat from nopaline C58 T-DNA
     62..186     +  rep_origin     RSF ori (fragment): Plasmids containing the RSF 1030 origin of replication can be propagated in E. coli cells that contain additional plasmids with compatible origins.
    188..280     +  CDS            lacI (fragment): lac repressor; lacI; The lac repressor binds to the lac operator to inhibit transcription in E. coli. This inhibition can be relieved by adding lactose or isopropyl-β-D-thiogalactopyranoside (IPTG).
    293..314     +  protein_bind   CAP binding site: CAP binding activates transcription in the presence of cAMP. E. coli catabolite activator protein
    329..359     +  promoter       lac promoter: promoter for the E. coli lac operon
    367..383     +  protein_bind   lac operator: The lac repressor binds to the lac operator to inhibit transcription in E. coli. This inhibition can be relieved by adding lactose or isopropyl-β-D-thiogalactopyranoside (IPTG). lac repressor encoded by lacI
    428..446     +  promoter       T3 promoter: promoter for bacteriophage T3 RNA polymerase
    459..487     +  misc_feature   MCS (fragment): pBluescript multiple cloning site
    501..519     -  promoter       T7 promoter: promoter for bacteriophage T7 RNA polymerase
    527..682     +  CDS            lacZα (fragment): LacZα fragment of β-galactosidase; lacZ fragment
    763..1108    +  promoter       CaMV 35S promoter: strong constitutive promoter from cauliflower mosaic virus
   1060..1106    +  promoter       minimal CaMV 35S promoter: minimal 35S promoter from cauliflower mosaic virus
   1203..2853    +  CDS            luciferase (fragment): firefly luciferase; luc+; enhanced luc+ version of the luciferase gene
   2923..3099    +  polyA_signal   CaMV poly(A) signal: cauliflower mosaic virus polyadenylation signal
   3107..3129    -  misc_feature   LB T-DNA repeat: left border repeat from nopaline C58 T-DNA (truncated)
   3196..3784    -  rep_origin     ori: high-copy-number ColE1/pMB1/pBR322/pUC origin of replication
   3955..4770    -  CDS            KanR: aminoglycoside phosphotransferase; aph(3')-Ia; confers resistance to kanamycin in bacteria or G418 (Geneticin®) in eukaryotes
   4955..5056    +  CDS            TRA2_ECOLX (fragment): Protein predicted: Swiss-Prot protein existence level 4. Required for transposition of transposon Tn903. From Escherichia coli.
   5061..5496    +  rep_origin     pSa ori: origin of replication from bacterial plasmid pSa
>Addgene plasmid #44467 | pGreenII Tfs-494::LUC | addgene full sequence | sequence record 472941 | Addgene Long Read Sequencing Result
GATCTCAAACAAACACATACAGCGACTTAGTTTACCCGCCAATATATCCTGTCAAGGCCTTCATGTTCTT
TCCTGCGTTATCCCCTGATTCTGTGGATAACCGTATTACCGCCTTTGAGTGAGCTGATACCGCTCGCCGC
AGCCGAACGACCGAGCGCAGCGAGTCAGTGAGCGAGGAAGCGGAAGAGCGCCCAATACGCAAACCGCCTC
TCCCCGCGCGTTGGCCGATTCATTAATGCAGCTGGCACGACAGGTTTCCCGACTGGAAAGCGGGCAGTGA
GCGCAACGCAATTAATGTGAGTTAGCTCACTCATTAGGCACCCCAGGCTTTACACTTTATGCTTCCGGCT
CGTATGTTGTGTGGAATTGTGAGCGGATAACAATTTCACACAGGAAACAGCTATGACCATGATTACGCCA
AGCGCGCAATTAACCCTCACTAAAGGGAACAAAAGCTGGAGCTCCACCGCGGTGGCGGCCGCTCTAGGTA
CCCAATTCGCCCTATAGTGAGTCGTATTACGCGCGCTCACTGGCCGTCGTTTTACAACGTCGTGACTGGG
AAAACCCTGGCGTTACCCAACTTAATCGCCTTGCAGCACATCCCCCTTTCGCCAGCTGGCGTAATAGCGA
AGAGGCCCGCACCGATCGCCCTTCCCAACAGTTGCGCAGCCTGAATGGCGAATGGAAATTGTAAGCGTTA
ATGTTATCGTACCCCTACTCCAAAAATGTCAAAGATACAGTCTCAGAAGACCAAAGGGCTATTGAGACTT
TTCAACAAAGGGTAATTTCGGGAAACCTCCTCGGATTCCATTGCCCAGCTATCTGTCACTTCATCGAAAG
GACAGTAGAAAAGGAAGGTGGCTCCTACAAATGCCATCATTGCGATAAAGGAAAGGCTATCATTCAAGAT
GCCTCTGCCGACAGTGGTCCCAAAGATGGACCCCCACCCACGAGGAGCATCGTGGAAAAAGAAGACGTTC
CAACCACGTCTTCAAAGCAAGTGGATTGATGTGACATCTCCACTGACGTAAGGGATGACGCACAATCCCA
CTATCCTTCGCAAGACCCTTCCTCTATATAAGGAAGTTCATTTCATTTGGAGAGGACAGCCCAAGCTCAT
GTCTAGACCTGCAAGGACAACAACAAGGCCAACCATGGCAAGGACGACAGGGACAACAAGGCCAACCATG
GGAAGGACTCGAGGAAGACGCCAAAAACATAAAGAAAGGCCCGGCGCCATTCTATCCGCTGGAAGATGGA
ACCGCTGGAGAGCAACTGCATAAGGCTATGAAGAGATACGCCCTGGTTCCTGGAACAATTGCTTTTACAG
ATGCACATATCGAGGTGGACATCACTTACGCTGAGTACTTCGAAATGTCCGTTCGGTTGGCAGAAGCTAT
GAAACGATATGGGCTGAATACAAATCACAGAATCGTCGTATGCAGTGAAAACTCTCTTCAATTCTTTATG
CCGGTGTTGGGCGCGTTATTTATCGGAGTTGCAGTTGCGCCCGCGAACGACATTTATAATGAACGTGAAT
TGCTCAACAGTATGGGCATTTCGCAGCCTACCGTGGTGTTCGTTTCCAAAAAGGGGTTGCAAAAAATTTT
GAACGTGCAAAAAAAGCTCCCAATCATCCAAAAAATTATTATCATGGATTCTAAAACGGATTACCAGGGA
TTTCAGTCGATGTACACGTTCGTCACATCTCATCTACCTCCCGGTTTTAATGAATACGATTTTGTGCCAG
AGTCCTTCGATAGGGACAAGACAATTGCACTGATCATGAACTCCTCTGGATCTACTGGTCTGCCTAAAGG
TGTCGCTCTGCCTCATAGAACTGCCTGCGTGAGATTCTCGCATGCCAGAGATCCTATTTTTGGCAATCAA
ATCATTCCGGATACTGCGATTTTAAGTGTTGTTCCATTCCATCACGGTTTTGGAATGTTTACTACACTCG
GATATTTGATATGTGGATTTCGAGTCGTCTTAATGTATAGATTTGAAGAAGAGCTGTTTCTGAGGAGCCT
TCAGGATTACAAGATTCAAAGTGCGCTGCTGGTGCCAACCCTATTCTCCTTCTTCGCCAAAAGCACTCTG
ATTGACAAATACGATTTATCTAATTTACACGAAATTGCTTCTGGTGGCGCTCCCCTCTCTAAGGAAGTCG
GGGAAGCGGTTGCCAAGAGGTTCCATCTGCCAGGTATCAGGCAAGGATATGGGCTCACTGAGACTACATC
AGCTATTCTGATTACACCCGAGGGGGATGATAAACCGGGCGCGGTCGGTAAAGTTGTTCCATTTTTTGAA
GCGAAGGTTGTGGATCTGGATACCGGGAAAACGCTGGGCGTTAATCAAAGAGGCGAACTGTGTGTGAGAG
GTCCTATGATTATGTCCGGTTATGTAAACAATCCGGAAGCGACCAACGCCTTGATTGACAAGGATGGATG
GCTACATTCTGGAGACATAGCTTACTGGGACGAAGACGAACACTTCTTCATCGTTGACCGCCTGAAGTCT
CTGATTAAGTACAAAGGCTATCAGGTGGCTCCCGCTGAATTGGAATCCATCTTGCTCCAACACCCCAACA
TCTTCGACGCAGGTGTCGCAGGTCTTCCCGACGATGACGCCGGTGAACTTCCCGCCGCCGTTGTTGTTTT
GGAGCACGGAAAGACGATGACGGAAAAAGAGATCGTGGATTACGTCGCCAGTCAAGTAACAACCGCGAAA
AAGTTGCGCGGAGGAGTTGTGTTTGTGGACGAAGTACCGAAAGGTCTTACCGGAAAACTCGACGCAAGAA
AAATCAGAGAGATCCTCATAAAGGCCAAGAAGGGCGGAAAGATCGCCGTGTAATTCTAGCTAGAGAATTA
ATTCGGTACGCTGAAATCACCAGTCTCTCTCTACAAATCTATCTCTCTCTATTTTCTCCATAAATAATGT
GTGAGTAGTTTCCCGATAAGGGAAATTAGGGTTCTTATAGGGTTTCGCTCATGTGTTGAGCATATAAGAA
ACCCTTAGTATGTATTTGTATTTGTAAAATACTTCTATCAATAAAATTTCTAATTCCTAAAACCAAAATC
CAGTACTAAAATCCAGATCGATAACGTTACACCACAATATATCCTGCCAAGATCTCATGTGAGCAAAAGG
CCAGCAAAAGGCCAGGAACCGTAAAAAGGCCGCGTTGCTGGCGTTTTTCCATAGGCTCCGCCCCCCTGAC
GAGCATCACAAAAATCGACGCTCAAGTCAGAGGTGGCGAAACCCGACAGGACTATAAAGATACCAGGCGT
TTCCCCCTGGAAGCTCCCTCGTGCGCTCTCCTGTTCCGACCCTGCCGCTTACCGGATACCTGTCCGCCTT
TCTCCCTTCGGGAAGCGTGGCGCTTTCTCATAGCTCACGCTGTAGGTATCTCAGTTCGGTGTAGGTCGTT
CGCTCCAAGCTGGGCTGTGTGCACGAACCCCCCGTTCAGCCCGACCGCTGCGCCTTATCCGGTAACTATC
GTCTTGAGTCCAACCCGGTAAGACACGACTTATCGCCACTGGCAGCAGCCACTGGTAACAGGATTAGCAG
AGCGAGGTATGTAGGCGGTGCTACAGAGTTCTTGAAGTGGTGGCCTAACTACGGCTACACTAGAAGAACA
GTATTTGGTATCTGCGCTCTGCTGAAGCCAGTTACCTTCGGAAGAAGAGTTGGTAGCTCTTGATCCGGCA
AACAAACCACCGCTGGTAGCGGTGGTTTTTTTGTTTGCAAGCAGCAGATTACGCGCAGAAAAAAAGGATC
TCAAGAAGATCCTTTGATCTTTTCTACGGGGTCTGACGCTCAGTGGAACGAAAACTCACGTTAAGGGATT
TTGGTCATGAGATTATCAAAAAGGATCTTCACCTAGATCCTTTTAAATTAAAAATGAAGTTTTAAATCAA
TCTAAAGTATATATGTGTAACATTGGTCTAGTGATTAGAAAAACTCATCGAGCATCAAATGAAACTGCAA
TTTATTCATATCAGGATTATCAATACCATATTTTTGAAAAAGCCGTTTCTGTAATGAAGGAGAAAACTCA
CCGAGGCAGTTCCATAGGATGGCAAGATCCTGGTATCGGTCTGCGATTCCGACTCGTCCAACATCAATAC
AACCTATTAATTTCCCCTCGTCAAAAATAAGGTTATCAAGTGAGAAATCACCATGAGTGACGACTGAATC
CGGTGAGAATGGCAAAAGTTTATGCATTTCTTTCCAGACTTGTTCAACAGGCCAGCCATTACGCTCGTCA
TCAAAATCACTCGCATCAACCAAACCGTTATTCATTCGTGATTGCGCCTGAGCGAGACGAAATACGCGAT
CGCTGTTAAAAGGACAATTACAAACAGGAATCGAATGCAACCGGCGCAGGAACACTGCCAGCGCATCAAC
AATATTTTCACCTGAATCAGGATATTCTTCTAATACCTGGAATGCTGTTTTCCCTGGGATCGCAGTGGTG
AGTAACCATGCATCATCAGGAGTACGGATAAAATGCTTGATGGTCGGAAGAGGCATAAATTCCGTCAGCC
AGTTTAGTCTGACCATCTCATCTGTAACATCATTGGCAACGCTACCTTTGCCATGTTTCAGAAACAACTC
TGGCGCATCGGGCTTCCCATACAATCGGTAGATTGTCGCACCTGATTGCCCGACATTATCGCGAGCCCAT
TTATACCCATATAAATCAGCATCCATGTTGGAATTTAATCGCGGCCTTGAGCAAGACGTTTCCCGTTGAA
TATGGCTCATAACACCCCTTGTATTACTGTTTATGTAAGCAGACAGTTTTATTGTTCATGATGATATATT
TTTATCTTGTGCAATGTAACATCAGAGATTTTGAGACACAACGTGGCTTTGTTGAATAAATCGAACTTTT
GCTGAGTTGAAGGATCAGATCACGCATCTTCCCGACAACGCAGACCGTTCCGTGGCAAAGCAAAAGTTCA
AAATCACCAACTGGTCCACCTACAACAAAGCTCTCATCAACCGTGGCTCCCTCACTTTCTGGCTGGATGA
TGGGGCGATTCAGGCGATCCCCATCCAACAGCCCGCCGTCGAGCGGGCTTTTTTATCCCCGGAAGCCTGT
GGATAGAGGGTAGTTATCCACGTGAAACCGCTAATGCCCCGCAAAGCCTTGATTCACGGGGCTTTCCGGC
CCGCTCCAAAAACTATCCACGTGAAATCGCTAATCAGGGTACGTGAAATCGCTAATCGGAGTACGTGAAA
TCGCTAATAAGGTCACGTGAAATCGCTAATCAAAAAGGCACGTGAGAACGCTAATAGCCCTTTCAGATCA
ACAGCTTGCAAACACCCCTCGCTCCGGCAAGTAGTTACAGCAAGTAGTATGTTCAATTAGCTTTTCAATT
ATGAATATATATATCAATTATTGGTCGCCCTTGGCTTGTGGACAATGCGCTACGCGCACCGGCTCCGCCC
GTGGACAACCGCAAGCGGTTGCCCACCGTCGAGCGCCTTTGCCCACAACCCGGCGGCCGGCCGCAACAGA
TCGTTTTATAAATTTTTTTTTTTGAAAAAGAAAAAGCCCGAAAGGCGGCAACCTCTCGGGCTTCTGGATT
TCCGATCCCCGGAATTA
