Features (pLannotate 1.2.2; 19 found; start..end, strand, type, name):
     30..54      -  misc_feature   RB T-DNA repeat: right border repeat from nopaline C58 T-DNA
     62..186     +  rep_origin     RSF ori (fragment): Plasmids containing the RSF 1030 origin of replication can be propagated in E. coli cells that contain additional plasmids with compatible origins.
    188..280     +  CDS            lacI (fragment): lac repressor; lacI; The lac repressor binds to the lac operator to inhibit transcription in E. coli. This inhibition can be relieved by adding lactose or isopropyl-β-D-thiogalactopyranoside (IPTG).
    293..314     +  protein_bind   CAP binding site: CAP binding activates transcription in the presence of cAMP. E. coli catabolite activator protein
    329..359     +  promoter       lac promoter: promoter for the E. coli lac operon
    367..383     +  protein_bind   lac operator: The lac repressor binds to the lac operator to inhibit transcription in E. coli. This inhibition can be relieved by adding lactose or isopropyl-β-D-thiogalactopyranoside (IPTG). lac repressor encoded by lacI
    428..446     +  promoter       T3 promoter: promoter for bacteriophage T3 RNA polymerase
    459..487     +  misc_feature   MCS (fragment): pBluescript multiple cloning site
    501..519     -  promoter       T7 promoter: promoter for bacteriophage T7 RNA polymerase
    527..682     +  CDS            lacZα (fragment): LacZα fragment of β-galactosidase; lacZ fragment
    763..1108    +  promoter       CaMV 35S promoter: strong constitutive promoter from cauliflower mosaic virus
   1060..1106    +  promoter       minimal CaMV 35S promoter: minimal 35S promoter from cauliflower mosaic virus
   1203..2853    +  CDS            luciferase (fragment): firefly luciferase; luc+; enhanced luc+ version of the luciferase gene
   2923..3099    +  polyA_signal   CaMV poly(A) signal: cauliflower mosaic virus polyadenylation signal
   3107..3129    -  misc_feature   LB T-DNA repeat: left border repeat from nopaline C58 T-DNA (truncated)
   3196..3784    -  rep_origin     ori: high-copy-number ColE1/pMB1/pBR322/pUC origin of replication
   3955..4770    -  CDS            KanR: aminoglycoside phosphotransferase; aph(3')-Ia; confers resistance to kanamycin in bacteria or G418 (Geneticin®) in eukaryotes
   4955..5056    +  CDS            TRA2_ECOLX (fragment): Protein predicted: Swiss-Prot protein existence level 4. Required for transposition of transposon Tn903. From Escherichia coli.
   5061..5496    +  rep_origin     pSa ori: origin of replication from bacterial plasmid pSa
>Addgene plasmid #44467 | pGreenII Tfs-494::LUC | analyzer sequence | sequence record 60747
GATCTCAAACAAACACATACAGCGACTTAGTTTACCCGCCAATATATCCTGTCAAGGCCTTCATGTTCTT
TCCTGCGTTATCCCCTGATTCTGTGGATAACCGTATTACCGCCTTTGAGTGAGCTGATACCGCTCGCCGC
AGCCGAACGACCGAGCGCAGCGAGTCAGTGAGCGAGGAAGCGGAAGAGCGCCCAATACGCAAACCGCCTC
TCCCCGCGCGTTGGCCGATTCATTAATGCAGCTGGCACGACAGGTTTCCCGACTGGAAAGCGGGCAGTGA
GCGCAACGCAATTAATGTGAGTTAGCTCACTCATTAGGCACCCCAGGCTTTACACTTTATGCTTCCGGCT
CGTATGTTGTGTGGAATTGTGAGCGGATAACAATTTCACACAGGAAACAGCTATGACCATGATTACGCCA
AGCGCGCAATTAACCCTCACTAAAGGGAACAAAAGCTGGAGCTCCACCGCGGTGGCGGCCGCTCTAGGTA
CCCAATTCGCCCTATAGTGAGTCGTATTACGCGCGCTCACTGGCCGTCGTTTTACAACGTCGTGACTGGG
AAAACCCTGGCGTTACCCAACTTAATCGCCTTGCAGCACATCCCCCTTTCGCCAGCTGGCGTAATAGCGA
AGAGGCCCGCACCGATCGCCCTTCCCAACAGTTGCGCAGCCTGAATGGCGAATGGAAATTGTAAGCGTTA
ATGTTATCGTACCCCTACTCCAAAAATGTCAAAGATACAGTCTCAGAAGACCAAAGGGCTATTGAGACTT
TTCAACAAAGGGTAATTTCGGGAAACCTCCTCGGATTCCATTGCCCAGCTATCTGTCACTTCATCGAAAG
GACAGTAGAAAAGGAAGGTGGCTCCTACAAATGCCATCATTGCGATAAAGGAAAGGCTATCATTCAAGAT
GCCTCTGCCGACAGTGGTCCCAAAGATGGACCCCCACCCACGAGGAGCATCGTGGAAAAAGAAGACGTTC
CAACCACGTCTTCAAAGCAAGTGGATTGATGTGACATCTCCACTGACGTAAGGGATGACGCACAATCCCA
CTATCCTTCGCAAGACCCTTCCTCTATATAAGGAAGTTCATTTCATTTGGAGAGGACAGCCCAAGCTCAT
GTCTAGACCTGCAAGGACAACAACAAGGCCAACCATGGCAAGGACGACAGGGACAACAAGGCCAACCATG
GGAAGGACTCGAGGAAGACGCCAAAAACATAAAGAAAGGCCCGGCGCCATTCTATCCGCTGGAAGATGGA
ACCGCTGGAGAGCAACTGCATAAGGCTATGAAGAGATACGCCCTGGTTCCTGGAACAATTGCTTTTACAG
ATGCACATATCGAGGTGGACATCACTTACGCTGAGTACTTCGAAATGTCCGTTCGGTTGGCAGAAGCTAT
GAAACGATATGGGCTGAATACAAATCACAGAATCGTCGTATGCAGTGAAAACTCTCTTCAATTCTTTATG
CCGGTGTTGGGCGCGTTATTTATCGGAGTTGCAGTTGCGCCCGCGAACGACATTTATAATGAACGTGAAT
TGCTCAACAGTATGGGCATTTCGCAGCCTACCGTGGTGTTCGTTTCCAAAAAGGGGTTGCAAAAAATTTT
GAACGTGCAAAAAAAGCTCCCAATCATCCAAAAAATTATTATCATGGATTCTAAAACGGATTACCAGGGA
TTTCAGTCGATGTACACGTTCGTCACATCTCATCTACCTCCCGGTTTTAATGAATACGATTTTGTGCCAG
AGTCCTTCGATAGGGACAAGACAATTGCACTGATCATGAACTCCTCTGGATCTACTGGTCTGCCTAAAGG
TGTCGCTCTGCCTCATAGAACTGCCTGCGTGAGATTCTCGCATGCCAGAGATCCTATTTTTGGCAATCAA
ATCATTCCGGATACTGCGATTTTAAGTGTTGTTCCATTCCATCACGGTTTTGGAATGTTTACTACACTCG
GATATTTGATATGTGGATTTCGAGTCGTCTTAATGTATAGATTTGAAGAAGAGCTGTTTCTGAGGAGCCT
TCAGGATTACAAGATTCAAAGTGCGCTGCTGGTGCCAACCCTATTCTCCTTCTTCGCCAAAAGCACTCTG
ATTGACAAATACGATTTATCTAATTTACACGAAATTGCTTCTGGTGGCGCTCCCCTCTCTAAGGAAGTCG
GGGAAGCGGTTGCCAAGAGGTTCCATCTGCCAGGTATCAGGCAAGGATATGGGCTCACTGAGACTACATC
AGCTATTCTGATTACACCCGAGGGGGATGATAAACCGGGCGCGGTCGGTAAAGTTGTTCCATTTTTTGAA
GCGAAGGTTGTGGATCTGGATACCGGGAAAACGCTGGGCGTTAATCAAAGAGGCGAACTGTGTGTGAGAG
GTCCTATGATTATGTCCGGTTATGTAAACAATCCGGAAGCGACCAACGCCTTGATTGACAAGGATGGATG
GCTACATTCTGGAGACATAGCTTACTGGGACGAAGACGAACACTTCTTCATCGTTGACCGCCTGAAGTCT
CTGATTAAGTACAAAGGCTATCAGGTGGCTCCCGCTGAATTGGAATCCATCTTGCTCCAACACCCCAACA
TCTTCGACGCAGGTGTCGCAGGTCTTCCCGACGATGACGCCGGTGAACTTCCCGCCGCCGTTGTTGTTTT
GGAGCACGGAAAGACGATGACGGAAAAAGAGATCGTGGATTACGTCGCCAGTCAAGTAACAACCGCGAAA
AAGTTGCGCGGAGGAGTTGTGTTTGTGGACGAAGTACCGAAAGGTCTTACCGGAAAACTCGACGCAAGAA
AAATCAGAGAGATCCTCATAAAGGCCAAGAAGGGCGGAAAGATCGCCGTGTAATTCTAGCTAGAGAATTA
ATTCGGTACGCTGAAATCACCAGTCTCTCTCTACAAATCTATCTCTCTCTATTTTCTCCATAAATAATGT
GTGAGTAGTTTCCCGATAAGGGAAATTAGGGTTCTTATAGGGTTTCGCTCATGTGTTGAGCATATAAGAA
ACCCTTAGTATGTATTTGTATTTGTAAAATACTTCTATCAATAAAATTTCTAATTCCTAAAACCAAAATC
CAGTACTAAAATCCAGATCGATAACGTTACACCACAATATATCCTGCCAAGATCTCATGTGAGCAAAAGG
CCAGCAAAAGGCCAGGAACCGTAAAAAGGCCGCGTTGCTGGCGTTTTTCCATAGGCTCCGCCCCCCTGAC
GAGCATCACAAAAATCGACGCTCAAGTCAGAGGTGGCGAAACCCGACAGGACTATAAAGATACCAGGCGT
TTCCCCCTGGAAGCTCCCTCGTGCGCTCTCCTGTTCCGACCCTGCCGCTTACCGGATACCTGTCCGCCTT
TCTCCCTTCGGGAAGCGTGGCGCTTTCTCATAGCTCACGCTGTAGGTATCTCAGTTCGGTGTAGGTCGTT
CGCTCCAAGCTGGGCTGTGTGCACGAACCCCCCGTTCAGCCCGACCGCTGCGCCTTATCCGGTAACTATC
GTCTTGAGTCCAACCCGGTAAGACACGACTTATCGCCACTGGCAGCAGCCACTGGTAACAGGATTAGCAG
AGCGAGGTATGTAGGCGGTGCTACAGAGTTCTTGAAGTGGTGGCCTAACTACGGCTACACTAGAAGAACA
GTATTTGGTATCTGCGCTCTGCTGAAGCCAGTTACCTTCGGAAGAAGAGTTGGTAGCTCTTGATCCGGCA
AACAAACCACCGCTGGTAGCGGTGGTTTTTTTGTTTGCAAGCAGCAGATTACGCGCAGAAAAAAAGGATC
TCAAGAAGATCCTTTGATCTTTTCTACGGGGTCTGACGCTCAGTGGAACGAAAACTCACGTTAAGGGATT
TTGGTCATGAGATTATCAAAAAGGATCTTCACCTAGATCCTTTTAAATTAAAAATGAAGTTTTAAATCAA
TCTAAAGTATATATGTGTAACATTGGTCTAGTGATTAGAAAAACTCATCGAGCATCAAATGAAACTGCAA
TTTATTCATATCAGGATTATCAATACCATATTTTTGAAAAAGCCGTTTCTGTAATGAAGGAGAAAACTCA
CCGAGGCAGTTCCATAGGATGGCAAGATCCTGGTATCGGTCTGCGATTCCGACTCGTCCAACATCAATAC
AACCTATTAATTTCCCCTCGTCAAAAATAAGGTTATCAAGTGAGAAATCACCATGAGTGACGACTGAATC
CGGTGAGAATGGCAAAAGTTTATGCATTTCTTTCCAGACTTGTTCAACAGGCCAGCCATTACGCTCGTCA
TCAAAATCACTCGCATCAACCAAACCGTTATTCATTCGTGATTGCGCCTGAGCGAGACGAAATACGCGAT
CGCTGTTAAAAGGACAATTACAAACAGGAATCGAATGCAACCGGCGCAGGAACACTGCCAGCGCATCAAC
AATATTTTCACCTGAATCAGGATATTCTTCTAATACCTGGAATGCTGTTTTCCCTGGGATCGCAGTGGTG
AGTAACCATGCATCATCAGGAGTACGGATAAAATGCTTGATGGTCGGAAGAGGCATAAATTCCGTCAGCC
AGTTTAGTCTGACCATCTCATCTGTAACAACATTGGCAACGCTACCTTTGCCATGTTTCAGAAACAACTC
TGGCGCATCGGGCTTCCCATACAATCGGTAGATTGTCGCACCTGATTGCCCGACATTATCGCGAGCCCAT
TTATACCCATATAAATCAGCATCCATGTTGGAATTTAATCGCGGCCTTGAGCAAGACGTTTCCCGTTGAA
TATGGCTCATAACACCCCTTGTATTACTGTTTATGTAAGCAGACAGTTTTATTGTTCATGATGATATATT
TTTATCTTGTGCAATGTAACATCAGAGATTTTGAGACACAACGTGGCTTTGTTGAATAAATCGAACTTTT
GCTGAGTTGAAGGATCAGATCACGCATCTTCCCGACAACGCAGACCGTTCCGTGGCAAAGCAAAAGTTCA
AAATCACCAACTGGTCCACCTACAACAAAGCTCTCATCAACCGTGGCTCCCTCACTTTCTGGCTGGATGA
TGGGGCGATTCAGGCGATCCCCATCCAACAGCCCGCCGTCGAGCGGGCTTTTTTATCCCCGGAAGCCTGT
GGATAGAGGGTAGTTATCCACGTGAAACCGCTAATGCCCCGCAAAGCCTTGATTCACGGGGCTTTCCGGC
CCGCTCCAAAAACTATCCACGTGAAATCGCTAATCAGGGTACGTGAAATCGCTAATCGGAGTACGTGAAA
TCGCTAATAAGGTCACGTGAAATCGCTAATCAAAAAGGCACGTGAGAACGCTAATAGCCCTTTCAGATCA
ACAGCTTGCAAACACCCCTCGCTCCGGCAAGTAGTTACAGCAAGTAGTATGTTCAATTAGCTTTTCAATT
ATGAATATATATATCAATTATTGGTCGCCCTTGGCTTGTGGACAATGCGCTACGCGCACCGGCTCCGCCC
GTGGACAACCGCAAGCGGTTGCCCACCGTCGAGCGCCAGCGCCTTTGCCCACAACCCGGCGGCCGGCCGC
AACAGATCGTTTTATAAATTTTTTTTTTTGAAAAAGAAAAAGCCCGAAAGGCGGCAACCTCTCGGGCTTC
TGGATTTCCGATCCCCGGAATTAGA
