>Addgene plasmid #44467 | pGreenII Tfs-494::LUC | addgene partial sequence | sequence record 62268 | 35S promoter
TTTCATTTGGAGAGGACAGCCCAAGCTCATGTCTAGACCTGCAAGGACAACAACAAGGCCAACCATGGCA
AGGACGACAGGGACAACAAGGCCAACCATGGGAAGGACTCGAGGAAGACGCCAAAAACATAAAGAAAGGC
CCGGCGCCATTCTATCCGCTGGAAGATGGAACCGCTGGAGAGCAACTGCATAAGGCTATGAAGAGATACG
CCCTGGTTCCTGGAACAATTGCTTTTACAGATGCACATATCGAGGTGGACATCACTTACGCTGAGTACTT
CGAAATGTCCGTTCGGTTGGCAGAAGCTATGAAACGATATGGGCTGAATACAAATCACAGAATCGTCGTA
TGCAGTGAAAACTCTCTTCAATTCTTTATGCCGGTGTTGGGCGCGTTATTTATCGGAGTTGCAGTTGCGC
CCGCGAACGACATTTATAATGAACGTGAATTGCTCAACAGTATGGGCATTTCGCAGCCTACCGTGGTGTT
CGTTTCCAAAAAGGGGTTGCAAAAAATTTTGAACGTGCAAAAAAAGCTCCCAATCATCCAAAAAATTATT
ATCATGGATTCTAAAACGGATTACCAGGGATTTCAGTCGATGTACACGTTCGTCACATCTCATCTACCTC
CCGGTTTTAATGAATACGATTTTGTGCCAGAGTCCTTCGATAGGGACAAGACAATTGCACTGATCATGAA
CTCCTCTGGATCTACTGGTCTGCCTAAAGGTGTCGCTCTGCCTCATAGAACTGCCTGCGTGAGATTCTCG
CATGCCAGAGATCCTATTTTTGGCAATCAAATCATTCCGGATACTGCGATTTTAAGTGTTGTTCCATTCC
ATCACGGTTTTGGAATGTTTACTACACTCGGATATTTGATATGTGGATTTCGAGTCGTCTTAATGTATAG
ATTTGAAGAAGAGCTGTTTCTGAGGAGCCTTCAGGATTACAAGATTCAAAG
